>Addgene plasmid #110740 | pKDM | addgene full sequence | sequence record 213586 | Addgene NGS Result
GAAGATGACGGTTTGTCACATGGAGTTGGCAGGATGTTTGATTAAAAACATAACAGGAAGAAAAATGCCC
CGCTGTGGGCGGACAAAATAGTTGGGAACTGGGAGGGGTGGAAATGGAGTTTTTAAGGATTATTTAGGGA
AGAGTGACAAAATAGATGGGAACTGGGTGTAGCGTCGTAAGCTAATACGAAAATTAAAAATGACAAAATA
GTTTGGAACTAGATTTCACTTATCTGGTTCGGATCTCCTAGGCTCAAGCAGTGATCAGATCCAGACATGA
TAAGATACATTGATGAGTTTGGACAAACCACAACTAGAATGCAGTGAAAAAAATGCTTTATTTGTGAAAT
TTGTGATGCTATTGCTTTATTTGTAACCATTATAAGCTGCAATAAACAAGTTAACAACAACAATTGCATT
CATTTTATGTTTCAGGTTCAGGGGGAGGTGTGGGAGGTTTTTTAAAGCAAGTAAAACCTCTACAAATGTG
GTATGGCTGATTATGATCCTCTAGTACTTCTCGACAAGCTTGTCGAGACTGCAGGCTCTAGATTCGAAAG
CGGCCGCGACTAGTGAGCTCGTCGACGTAGGCCTTTGAATTCCGCGCGCTTCGGACCGGGATCCGCGCCC
GATGGTGGGACGGTATGAATAATCCGGAATATTTATAGGTTTTTTTATTACAAAACTGTTACGAAAACAG
TAAAATACTTATTTATTTGCGAGATGGTTATCATTTTAATTATCTCCATGATCTATTAATATTCCGGAGT
AGGTCGCGAATCGATACTAGTATACGGACCTTTAATTCAACCCAACACAATATATTATAGTTAAATAAGA
ATTATTATCAAATCATTTGTATATTAATTAAAATACTATACTGTAAATTACATTTTATTTACAATCACTC
GACGAAGACTTGATCACCCGGGATCTCGAGCCATGGTGCTAGCAGCTGATGCATAGCATGCGGTACCGGG
AGATGGGGGAGGCTAACTGAAACACGGAAGGAGACAATACCGGAAGGAACCCGCGCTATGACGGCAATAA
AAAGACAGAATAAAACGCACGGGTGTTGGGTCGTTTGTTCATAAACGCGGGGTTCGGTCCCAGGGCTGGC
ACTCTGTCGATACCCCACCGAGACCCCATTGGGACCAATACGCCCGCGTTTCTTCCTTTTCCCCACCCCA
ACCCCCAAGTTCGGGTGAAGGCCCAGGGCTCGCAGCCAACGTCGGGGCGGCAAGCCCTGCCATAGCCAGC
TTTGTTTAAACAAAGCTGTAGCCAACCACTAGAACTATAGCTAGAGTCCTGGGCGAACAAACGATGCTCG
CCTTCCAGAAAACCGAGGATGCGAACCACTTCATCCGGGGTCAGCACCACCGGCAAGCGCCGCGACGGCC
GAGGTCTACCGATCTCCTGAAGCAAGGGCAGATCCGTGCACAGCACCTTGCCGTAGAAGAACAGCAAGGC
CGCCAATGCCTGACGATGCGTGGAGACCGAAACCTTGCGCTCGTTCGCCAGCCAGGACAGAAATGCCTCG
ACTTCGCTGCTGCCCAAGGTTGCCGGGTGACGCACACCGTGGAAACGGATGAAGGCACGAACCCAGTTGA
CATAAGCCTGTTCGGTTCGTAAACTGTAATGCAAGTAGCGTATGCGCTCACGCAACTGGTCCAGAACCTT
GACCGAACGCAGCGGTGGTAACGGCGCAGTGGCGGTTTTCATGGCTTGTTATGACTGTTTTTTTGTACAG
TCTATGCCTCGGGCATCCAAGCAGCAAGCGCGTTACGCCGTGGGTCGATGTTTGATGTTATGGAGCAGCA
ACGATGTTACGCAGCAGCAACGATGTTACGCAGCAGGGCAGTCGCCCTAAAACAAAGTTAGGTGGCTCAA
GTATGGGCATCATTCGCACATGTAGGCTCGGCCCTGACCAAGTCAAATCCATGCGGGCTGCTCTTGATCT
TTTCGGTCGTGAGTTCGGAGACGTAGCCACCTACTCCCAACATCAGCCGGACTCCGATTACCTCGGGAAC
TTGCTCCGTAGTAAGACATTCATCGCGCTTGCTGCCTTCGACCAAGAAGCGGTTGTTGGCGCTCTCGCGG
CTTACGTTCTGCCCAAGTTTGAGCAGCCGCGTAGTGAGATCTATATCTATGATCTCGCAGTCTCCGGCGA
GCACCGGAGGCAGGGCATTGCCACCGCGCTCATCAATCTCCTCAAGCATGAGGCCAACGCGCTTGGTGCT
TATGTGATCTACGTGCAAGCAGATTACGGTGACGATCCCGCAGTGGCTCTCTATACAAAGTTGGGCATAC
GGGAAGAAGTGATGCACTTTGATATCGACCCAAGTACCGCCACCTAACAATTCGTTCAAGCCGAGATCGG
CTTCCCGGCCGCGGAGTTGTTCGGTAAATTGTCACAACGCCGCGAATATAGTCTTTACCATGCCCTTGGC
CACGCCCCTCTTTAATACGACGGGCAATTTGCACTTCAGAAAATGAAGAGTTTGCTTTAGCCATAACAAA
AGTCCAGTATGCTTTTTCACAGCATAACTGGACTGATTTCAGTTTACAACTATTCTGTCTAGTTTAAGAC
TTTATTGTCATAGTTTAGATCTATTTTGTTCAGTTTAAGACTTTATTGTCCGCCCACACCCGCTTACGCA
GGGCATCCATTTATTACTCAACCGTAACCGATTTTGCCAGGTTACGCGGCTGGTCTATGCGGTGTGAAAT
ACCGCACAGATGCGTAAGGAGAAAATACCGCATCAGGCGCTCTTCCGCTTCCTCGCTCACTGACTCGCTG
CGCTCGGTCGTTCGGCTGCGGCGAGCGGTATCAGCTCACTCAAAGGCGGTAATACGGTTATCCACAGAAT
CAGGGGATAACGCAGGAAAGAACATGTGAGCAAAAGGCCAGCAAAAGGCCAGGAACCGTAAAAAGGCCGC
GTTGCTGGCGTTTTTCCATAGGCTCCGCCCCCCTGACGAGCATCACAAAAATCGACGCTCAAGTCAGAGG
TGGCGAAACCCGACAGGACTATAAAGATACCAGGCGTTTCCCCCTGGAAGCTCCCTCGTGCGCTCTCCTG
TTCCGACCCTGCCGCTTACCGGATACCTGTCCGCCTTTCTCCCTTCGGGAAGCGTGGCGCTTTCTCATAG
CTCACGCTGTAGGTATCTCAGTTCGGTGTAGGTCGTTCGCTCCAAGCTGGGCTGTGTGCACGAACCCCCC
GTTCAGCCCGACCGCTGCGCCTTATCCGGTAACTATCGTCTTGAGTCCAACCCGGTAAGACACGACTTAT
CGCCACTGGCAGCAGCCACTGGTAACAGGATTAGCAGAGCGAGGTATGTAGGCGGTGCTACAGAGTTCTT
GAAGTGGTGGCCTAACTACGGCTACACTAGAAGGACAGTATTTGGTATCTGCGCTCTGCTGAAGCCAGTT
ACCTTCGGAAAAAGAGTTGGTAGCTCTTGATCCGGCAAACAAACCACCGCTGGTAGCGGTGGTTTTTTTG
TTTGCAAGCAGCAGATTACGCGCAGAAAAAAAGGATCTCAAGAAGATCCTTTGATCTTTTCTACGGGGTC
TGACGCTCAGTGGAACGAAAACTCACGTTAAGGGATTTTGGTCATGAACAATAAAACTGTCTGCTTACAT
AAACAGTAATACAAGGGGTGTTATGAGCCATATTCAACGGGAAACGTCTTGCTCTAGGCCGCGATTAAAT
TCCAACATGGATGCTGATTTATATGGGTATAAATGGGCTCGAGATAATGTCGGGCAATCAGGTGCGACAA
TCTATCGCTTGTATGGGAAGCCCGATGCGCCAGAGTTGTTTCTGAAACATGGCAAAGGTAGCGTTGCCAA
TGATGTTACAGATGAGATGGTCAGACTAAACTGGCTGACGGAATTTATGCCTCTTCCGACCATCAAGCAT
TTTATCCGTACTCCTGATGATGCATGGTTACTCACCACTGCGATCCCCGGGAAAACAGCATTCCAGGTAT
TAGAAGAATATCCTGATTCAGGTGAAAATATTGTTGATGCGCTGGCAGTGTTCCTGCGCCGGTTGCATTC
GATTCCTGTTTGTAATTGTCCTTTTAACAGCGATCGCGTATTTCGTCTCGCTCAGGCGCAATCACGAATG
AATAACGGTTTGGTTGATGCGAGTGATTTTGATGACGAGCGTAATGGCTGGCCTGTTGAACAAGTCTGGA
AAGAAATGCATAAACTTTTGCCATTCTCACCGGATTCAGTCGTCACTCATGGTGATTTCTCACTTGATAA
CCTTATTTTTGACGAGGGGAAATTAATAGGTTGTATTGATGTTGGACGAGTCGGAATCGCAGACCGATAC
CAGGATCTTGCCATCCTATGGAACTGCCTCGGTGAGTTTTCTCCTTCATTACAGAAACGGCTTTTTCAAA
AATATGGTATTGATAATCCTGATATGAATAAATTGCAGTTTCATTTGATGCTCGATGAGTTTTTCTAAGA
ATTCTTCACGACCACGCTGATGAGCTTTACCGCAGTACGTTTGGCG
[124 nt withheld, positions 4527-4650]
CCCATTCGCCATTCAGGCTGCAAATAAGCGTTGATATTCAGTCAATTACAAACATTAATAACGAAGAGAT
GACAGAAAAATTTTCATTCTGTGACAGAGAAAAAGTAGCC
Features (pLannotate 1.2.2; 16 found; start..end, strand, type, name):
     74..239     +  mobile_element Tn7L: mini-Tn7 element (left end of the Tn7 transposon) Tn7
    268..402     -  polyA_signal   SV40 poly(A) signal: SV40 polyadenylation signal
    425..508     -  CDS            large T antigen (fragment): large T antigen from SV40 (simian virus 40)
    661..752     -  promoter       polyhedrin promoter: polh from Autographa californica; promoter for the baculovirus polyhedrin gene
    797..906     +  promoter       p10 promoter: baculovirus promoter for expression in insect cells
   1042..1090    +  polyA_signal   HSV TK poly(A) signal: herpes simplex virus thymidine kinase polyadenylation signal (Cole and Stacy, 1985)
   1282..1629    +  CDS            YPR2_ECOLX (fragment): Protein predicted: Swiss-Prot protein existence level 4. From Escherichia coli.
   1607..1635    +  promoter       Pc promoter: intI1 (promoter lies within the coding sequence); class 1 integron promoter
   1824..2357    +  CDS            GmR: gentamycin acetyltransferase; aacC1; confers resistance to gentamycin
   2424..2648    +  mobile_element Tn7R: mini-Tn7 element (right end of the Tn7 transposon) Tn7
   2716..2767    +  misc_feature   bom (fragment): basis of mobility region from pBR322
   2953..3541    -  rep_origin     ori: high-copy-number ColE1/pMB1/pBR322/pUC origin of replication
   3663..4478    +  CDS            KanR: aminoglycoside phosphotransferase; aph(3')-Ia; confers resistance to kanamycin in bacteria or G418 (Geneticin®) in eukaryotes
   4484..4515    +  CDS            rop (fragment): Rop protein, which maintains plasmids at low copy number; rop
   4523..4650    -  rep_origin     f1 ori (fragment) (sequence partly withheld): f1 bacteriophage origin of replication; arrow indicates direction of (+) strand synthesis
   4655..4671    -  CDS            lacZα (fragment): LacZα fragment of β-galactosidase; lacZ fragment
