[The description below was written by a language model from this plasmid's Addgene catalogue record and pLannotate feature annotations shown in this document.]
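Description:
pKDM is an empty-backbone transfer vector for multigene protein expression in insect cells through the baculovirus system. It carries no insert. Instead it provides two divergently oriented baculoviral late promoters: the polyhedrin promoter on one strand, terminated by an SV40 polyadenylation signal (with an adjoining remnant of large T antigen sequence), and the p10 promoter on the other, terminated by the HSV thymidine kinase poly(A) signal. The catalogue entry states that a "Multiplication Module M" is present. This element is not annotated in the feature table and its position is not recorded, but its name suggests it is intended for iterative assembly of several expression cassettes into one plasmid, so that subunits of a protein complex can be co-expressed from a single virus.

The dual expression unit and a gentamicin acetyltransferase gene (aacC1, preceded by the class 1 integron Pc promoter) lie between the Tn7L and Tn7R ends of a mini-Tn7 element. This arrangement allows Tn7 transposition of the cassette plus the gentamicin marker into a baculoviral genome maintained in bacteria that carries a Tn7 attachment site, with gentamicin resistance marking the transposed segment.

Outside the Tn7 ends, the backbone contains a ColE1/pMB1-type origin, a kanamycin resistance gene (aph(3')-Ia), and fragments of bom, rop, the f1 origin and lacZα. The plasmid is propagated in standard E. coli under kanamycin and gentamicin selection. The record lists it as low copy, although the annotation tool labels the origin as a high-copy type. The sequenced record is 4,760 nt, slightly shorter than the listed backbone size of 4,924 bp.
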