Addgene plasmid #110740: pKDM
Purpose: (Empty Backbone) Plasmid for the insect cell expression system, two promoters, Multiplication Module M, Tn7 transposition
Depositing lab: Tim Richmond. Depositing organization: ETH Zurich (Swiss Federal Institute of Technology). Publication: Protein complex expression by using multigene baculoviral vectors. Fitzgerald DJ, Berger P, Schaffitzel C, Yamada K, Richmond TJ, Berger I. Nat Methods. 2006 Dec;3(12):1021-32. doi: 10.1038/nmeth983. PubMed 17117155.
Backbone
  Vector backbone: pKDM
  Backbone size (bp): 4924
  Vector type: Insect Expression
  Selectable markers: Gentamicin
Growth in bacteria
  Bacterial resistance: Kanamycin and Gentamicin, 50 & 10 μg/mL
  Growth temperature: 37°C
  Growth strain: DH5alpha
  Copy number: Low Copy
Terms and licenses: Academic/Nonprofit Terms; Industry Terms: Not Available to Industry
How to cite: pKDM was a gift from Tim Richmond (Addgene plasmid # 110740 ; http://n2t.net/addgene:110740 ; RRID:Addgene_110740)
